>Addgene plasmid #64075 | BHMT | depositor full sequence | sequence record 107167 | BHMT sequence 5207 bps
CTGGCTGGCTGGCATAAATATCTCACTCGCAATCAAATTCAGCCGATAGCGGAACGGGAAGGCGACTGGA
GTGCCATGTCCGGTTTTCAACAAACCATGCAAATGCTGAATGAGGGCATCGTTCCCACTGCGATGCTGGT
TGCCAACGATCAGATGGCGCTGGGCGCAATGCGCGCCATTACCGAGTCCGGGCTGCGCGTTGGTGCGGAT
ATCTCGGTAGTGGGATACGACGATACCGAAGATAGCTCATGTTATATCCCGCCGTTAACCACCATCAAAC
AGGATTTTCGCCTGCTGGGGCAAACCAGCGTGGACCGCTTGCTGCAACTCTCTCAGGGCCAGGCGGTGAA
GGGCAATCAGCTGTTGCCAGTCTCACTGGTGAAAAGAAAAACCACCCTGGCGCCCAATACGCAAACCGCC
TCTCCCCGCGCGTTGGCCGATTCATTAATGCAGCTGGCACGACAGGTTTCCCGACTGGAAAGCGGGCAGT
GACTCATGACCAAAATCCCTTAACGTGAGTTACGCGCGCGTCGTTCCACTGAGCGTCAGACCCCGTAGAA
AAGATCAAAGGATCTTCTTGAGATCCTTTTTTTCTGCGCGTAATCTGCTGCTTGCAAACAAAAAAACCAC
CGCTACCAGCGGTGGTTTGTTTGCCGGATCAAGAGCTACCAACTCTTTTTCCGAAGGTAACTGGCTTCAG
CAGAGCGCAGATACCAAATACTGTTCTTCTAGTGTAGCCGTAGTTAGCCCACCACTTCAAGAACTCTGTA
GCACCGCCTACATACCTCGCTCTGCTAATCCTGTTACCAGTGGCTGCTGCCAGTGGCGATAAGTCGTGTC
TTACCGGGTTGGACTCAAGACGATAGTTACCGGATAAGGCGCAGCGGTCGGGCTGAACGGGGGGTTCGTG
CACACAGCCCAGCTTGGAGCGAACGACCTACACCGAACTGAGATACCTACAGCGTGAGCTATGAGAAAGC
GCCACGCTTCCCGAAGGGAGAAAGGCGGACAGGTATCCGGTAAGCGGCAGGGTCGGAACAGGAGAGCGCA
CGAGGGAGCTTCCAGGGGGAAACGCCTGGTATCTTTATAGTCCTGTCGGGTTTCGCCACCTCTGACTTGA
GCGTCGATTTTTGTGATGCTCGTCAGGGGGGCGGAGCCTATGGAAAAACGCCAGCAACGCGGCCTTTTTA
CGGTTCCTGGCCTTTTGCTGGCCTTTTGCTCACATGTTCTTTCCTGCGTTATCCCCTGATTCTGTGGATA
ACCGTATTACCGCCTTTGAGTGAGCTGATACCGCTCGCCGCAGCCGAACGACCGAGCGCAGCGAGTCAGT
GAGCGAGGAAGCGGAAGGCGAGAGTAGGGAACTGCCAGGCATCAAACTAAGCAGAAGGCCCCTGACGGAT
GGCCTTTTTGCGTTTCTACAAACTCTTTCTGTGTTGTAAAACGACGGCCAGTCTTAAGCTCGGGCCCCCT
GGGCGGTTCTGATAACGAGTAATCGTTAATCCGCAAATAACGTAAAAACCCGCTTCGGCGGGTTTTTTTA
TGGGGGGAGTTTAGGGAAAGAGCATTTGTCAGAATATTTAAGGGCGCCTGTCACTTTGCTTGATATATGA
GAATTATTTAACCTTATAAATGAGAAAAAAGCAACGCACTTTAAATAAGATACGTTGCTTTTTCGATTGA
TGAACACCTATAATTAAACTATTCATCTATTATTTATGATTTTTTGTATATACAATATTTCTAGTTTGTT
AAAGAGAATTAAGAAAATAAATCTCGAAAATAATAAAGGGAAAATCAGTTTTTGATATCAAAATTATACA
TGTCAACGATAATACAAAATATAATACAAACTATAAGATGTTATCAGTATTTATTATCATTTAGAATAAA
TTTTGTGTCGCCCTTCCGCGAAATTAATACGACTCACTATAGGGGAATTGTGAGCGGATAACAATTCCCC
TCTAGAAATAATTTTGTTTAACTTTTAGGAGGTAAAACATATGCCACCAGTGGGCGGTAAGAAAGCAAAG
AAAGGTATTTTGGAACGTTTGAACGCGGGCGAAATTGTGATCGGCGACGGTGGTTTCGTGTTCGCTCTGG
AGAAGCGCGGTTACGTCAAGGCCGGTCCGTGGACCCCGGAAGCAGCAGTGGAGCATCCGGAAGCTGTCCG
TCAGCTGCACCGCGAATTCCTGCGTGCGGGCTCGAACGTCATGCAGACGTTCACGTTTTATGCGTCTGAG
GACAAACTGGAGAACCGCGGTAACTATGTCCTGGAGAAGATTAGCGGTCAAGAAGTGAATGAGGCAGCCT
GTGACATTGCACGCCAAGTGGCCGATGAAGGCGACGCCCTGGTGGCGGGCGGCGTCAGCCAAACCCCGTC
CTACCTGTCTTGTAAGAGCGAAACCGAAGTGAAAAAAGTTTTTCTGCAACAGCTTGAGGTTTTCATGAAG
AAAAACGTTGATTTTCTGATCGCAGAGTATTTCGAACATGTTGAGGAAGCGGTGTGGGCAGTTGAGACTT
TAATTGCGAGCGGTAAACCGGTTGCAGCAACCATGTGCATCGGCCCTGAGGGTGATTTGCATGGCGTTCC
GCCGGGTGAGTGTGCGGTGCGCCTGGTTAAAGCCGGCGCGTCTATCATTGGCGTGAATTGCCACTTTGAT
CCGACCATCAGCCTGAAAACCGTCAAACTGATGAAAGAGGGTTTGGAAGCCGCTCGCCTGAAAGCACACC
TGATGAGCCAACCGCTGGCGTACCACACCCCGGACTGCAATAAACAGGGTTTCATCGATCTGCCGGAGTT
CCCGTTTGGTCTGGAGCCTCGTGTCGCCACGCGTTGGGACATCCAGAAGTATGCTCGTGAGGCGTACAAC
CTGGGTGTTCGCTACATCGGTGGTTGTTGCGGTTTCGAACCGTATCACATCCGTGCCATTGCCGAAGAAC
TGGCGCCGGAGCGTGGTTTTCTGCCGCCTGCGAGCGAGAAACACGGCTCCTGGGGCAGCGGCCTGGATAT
GCATACCAAGCCGTGGGTTCGTGCGCGTGCGCGTAAAGAGTACTGGGAGAATTTGCGTATCGCAAGCGGT
AGACCGTATAATCCGAGCATGTCCAAGCCAGATGGCTGGGGCGTCACTAAAGGTACGGCAGAACTGATGC
AGCAGAAAGAAGCGACCACGGAACAACAACTGAAGGAACTGTTCGAGAAACAGAAGTTTAAGAGCCAATA
ACCCCCTAGCATAACCCCTTGGGGCCTCTAAACGGGTCTTGAGGGGTTTTTTGCCCCTGAGACGCGTCAA
TCGAGTTCGTACCTAAGGGCGACACCCCCTAATTAGCCCGGGCGAAAGGCCCAGTCTTTCGACTGAGCCT
TTCGTTTTATTTGATGCCTGGCAGTTCCCTACTCTCGCATGGGGAGTCCCCACACTACCATCGGCGCTAC
GGCGTTTCACTTCTGAGTTCGGCATGGGGTCAGGTGGGACCACCGCGCTACTGCCGCCAGGCAAACAAGG
GGTGTTATGAGCCATATTCAGGTATAAATGGGCTCGCGATAATGTTCAGAATTGGTTAATTGGTTGTAAC
ACTGACCCCTATTTGTTTATTTTTCTAAATACATTCAAATATGTATCCGCTCATGAGACAATAACCCTGA
TAAATGCTTCAATAATATTGAAAAAGGAAGAATATGAGTATTCAACATTTCCGTGTCGCCCTTATTCCCT
TTTTTGCGGCATTTTGCCTTCCTGTTTTTGCTCACCCAGAAACGCTGGTGAAAGTAAAAGATGCTGAAGA
TCAGTTGGGTGCACGAGTGGGTTACATCGAACTGGATCTCAACAGCGGTAAGATCCTTGAGAGTTTTCGC
CCCGAAGAACGTTTTCCAATGATGAGCACTTTTAAAGTTCTGCTATGTGGCGCGGTATTATCCCGTATTG
ACGCCGGGCAAGAGCAACTCGGTCGCCGCATACACTATTCTCAGAATGACTTGGTTGAGTACTCACCAGT
CACAGAAAAGCATCTTACGGATGGCATGACAGTAAGAGAATTATGCAGTGCTGCCATAACCATGAGTGAT
AACACTGCGGCCAACTTACTTCTGACAACGATCGGAGGACCGAAGGAGCTAACCGCTTTTTTGCACAACA
TGGGGGATCATGTAACTCGCCTTGATCGTTGGGAACCGGAGCTGAATGAAGCCATACCAAACGACGAGCG
TGACACCACGATGCCTGTAGCGATGGCAACAACGTTGCGCAAACTATTAACTGGCGAACTACTTACTCTA
GCTTCCCGGCAACAATTAATAGACTGGATGGAGGCGGATAAAGTTGCAGGACCACTTCTGCGCTCGGCCC
TTCCGGCTGGCTGGTTTATTGCTGATAAATCCGGAGCCGGTGAGCGTGGTTCTCGCGGTATCATCGCAGC
GCTGGGGCCAGATGGTAAGCCCTCCCGTATCGTAGTTATCTACACGACGGGGAGTCAGGCAACTATGGAT
GAACGAAATAGACAGATCGCTGAGATAGGTGCCTCACTGATTAAGCATTGGTAAGCGGCGCGCCATCGAA
TGGCGCAAAACCTTTCGCGGTATGGCATGATAGCGCCCGGAAGAGAGTCAATTCAGGGTGGTGAATATGA
AACCAGTAACGTTATACGATGTCGCAGAGTATGCCGGTGTCTCTTATCAGACCGTTTCCCGCGTGGTGAA
CCAGGCCAGCCACGTTTCTGCGAAAACGCGGGAAAAAGTGGAAGCGGCGATGGCGGAGCTGAATTACATT
CCCAACCGCGTGGCACAACAACTGGCGGGCAAACAGTCGTTGCTGATTGGCGTTGCCACCTCCAGTCTGG
CCCTGCACGCGCCGTCGCAAATTGTCGCGGCGATTAAATCTCGCGCCGATCAACTGGGTGCCAGCGTGGT
GGTGTCGATGGTAGAACGAAGCGGCGTCGAAGCCTGTAAAGCGGCGGTGCACAATCTTCTCGCGCAACGC
GTCAGTGGGCTGATCATTAACTATCCGCTGGATGACCAGGATGCCATTGCTGTGGAAGCTGCCTGCACTA
ATGTTCCGGCGTTATTTCTTGATGTCTCTGACCAGACACCCATCAACAGTATTATTTTCTCCCATGAGGA
CGGTACGCGACTGGGCGTGGAGCATCTGGTCGCATTGGGTCACCAGCAAATCGCGCTGTTAGCGGGCCCA
TTAAGTTCTGTCTCGGCGCGTCTGCGT
Features (pLannotate 1.2.2; 14 found; start..end, strand, type, name):
    578..1166    +  rep_origin     ori: high-copy-number ColE1/pMB1/pBR322/pUC origin of replication
   1391..1408    +  terminator     rrnB T2 terminator (fragment): transcription terminator T2 from the E. coli rrnB gene
   1433..1452    -  CDS            lacZα (fragment): LacZα fragment of β-galactosidase; lacZ fragment
   1915..1933    +  promoter       T7 promoter: promoter for bacteriophage T7 RNA polymerase
   1934..1958    +  protein_bind   lac operator: The lac repressor binds to the lac operator to inhibit transcription in E. coli. This inhibition can be relieved by adding lactose or isopropyl-β-D-thiogalactopyranoside (IPTG). lac repressor encoded by lacI
   2001..3218    +  CDS            BHMT: BHMT1_HUMAN - Experimental evidence at protein level: Swiss-Prot protein existence level 1. Involved in the regulation of homocysteine metabolism. Converts betaine and homocysteine to dimethylglycine and methionine, respectively. This reaction is also required for the irreversible oxidation of choline. From Homo sapiens (Human).
   3226..3273    +  terminator     T7 terminator: transcription terminator for bacteriophage T7 RNA polymerase
   3333..3373    -  terminator     rrnB T1 terminator (fragment): transcription terminator T1 from the E. coli rrnB gene
   3375..3490    -  ncRNA          5S rRNA: Accession: RF00001 - 5S ribosomal RNA
   3521..3545    +  CDS            KanR (fragment): aminoglycoside phosphotransferase; aph(3')-Ia; confers resistance to kanamycin
   3575..3671    +  promoter       AmpR promoter (fragment): bla
   3674..4534    +  CDS            AmpR: β-lactamase; bla; confers resistance to ampicillin, carbenicillin, and related antibiotics
   4543..4616    +  promoter       lacI promoter (fragment): lacI
   4617..489     +  CDS            lacI (across the origin): LACI_ECOLI - Experimental evidence at protein level: Swiss-Prot protein existence level 1. Repressor of the lactose operon. Binds allolactose as an inducer. From Escherichia coli (strain K12).
