[The description below was written by a language model from this plasmid's Addgene catalogue record and pLannotate feature annotations shown in this document.]
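Description:
BHMT is a bacterial expression plasmid built on the pJ414 backbone from DNA 2.0, carrying a synthetic coding sequence for human betaine-homocysteine methyltransferase. The full depositor sequence is 5,207 nt. It replicates in E. coli from a high-copy ColE1/pUC-type origin, although the catalogue lists copy number as unknown, and it is selected with ampicillin through a β-lactamase gene driven by its own promoter.

The BHMT open reading frame sits downstream of a T7 promoter immediately followed by a lac operator, and is closed by a T7 terminator. A lacI gene with its own promoter is carried on the same plasmid, so the lac repressor holds the T7/lacO unit off until lactose or IPTG relieves repression. Transcription also requires a host that supplies T7 RNA polymerase; the DH5alpha strain named in the record is a propagation strain, and no expression strain is stated. The protein is produced without any tag or fusion partner. Short fragments of rrnB T1 and T2 terminators and a 5S rRNA segment flank the cassette, probably insulating it from read-through transcription, while the small lacZα and KanR fragments appear to be non-functional backbone remnants picked up by the annotation.

The encoded enzyme transfers a methyl group from betaine to homocysteine, yielding dimethylglycine and methionine. The plasmid's stated purpose is expression of this enzyme, and the associated publication concerns chemoenzymatic synthesis of sulfur-36 isotopologues of methionine and S-adenosyl-L-methionine, which suggests the recombinant enzyme was used to generate labelled methionine.
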