Addgene plasmid #64075: BHMT
Purpose: Expression of betaine homocysteine methyltransferase
Depositing lab: Vern Schramm. Depositing organization: Albert Einstein College of Medicine. Publication: Chemoenzymatic Synthesis of (36)S Isotopologues of Methionine and S-Adenosyl-l-methionine. Poulin MB, Du Q, Schramm VL. J Org Chem. 2015 May 15;80(10):5344-7. doi: 10.1021/acs.joc.5b00608. Epub 2015 Apr 23. PubMed 25884979.
Backbone
  Vector backbone: pJ414
  Backbone manufacturer: DNA 2.0
  Vector type: Bacterial Expression
Growth in bacteria
  Bacterial resistance: Ampicillin, 100 μg/mL
  Growth temperature: 37°C
  Growth strain: DH5alpha
  Copy number: Unknown
Gene/Insert
  Gene/Insert name: betaine-homocysteine methyltransferase (alt name: BHMT)
  Species: H. sapiens (human), Synthetic
  Entrez Gene: BHMT (a.k.a. BHMT1, HEL-S-61p)
  Tag / fusion protein: none
Terms and licenses: Academic/Nonprofit Terms; Industry Terms: Not Available to Industry
How to cite: BHMT was a gift from Vern Schramm (Addgene plasmid # 64075 ; http://n2t.net/addgene:64075 ; RRID:Addgene_64075)
