>Addgene plasmid #64075 | BHMT | addgene partial sequence | sequence record 110782 | T7 5'-TAATACGACTCACTATAGGG-3'
ACTTTTAGGAGGTAAAACATATGCCACCAGTGGGCGGTAAGAAAGCAAAGAAAGGTATTTTGGAACGTTT
GAACGCGGGCGAAATTGTGATCGGCGACGGTGGTTTCGTGTTCGCTCTGGAGAAGCGCGGTTACGTCAAG
GCCGGTCCGTGGACCCCGGAAGCAGCAGTGGAGCATCCGGAAGCTGTCCGTCAGCTGCACCGCGAATTCC
TGCGTGCGGGCTCGAACGTCATGCAGACGTTCACGTTTTATGCGTCTGAGGACAAACTGGAGAACCGCGG
TAACTATGTCCTGGAGAAGATTAGCGGTCAAGAAGTGAATGAGGCAGCCTGTGACATTGCACGCCAAGTG
GCCGATGAAGGCGACGCCCTGGTGGCGGGCGGCGTCAGCCAAACCCCGTCCTACCTGTCTTGTAAGAGCG
AAACCGAAGTGAAAAAAGTTTTTCTGCAACAGCTTGAGGTTTTCATGAAGAAAAACGTTGATTTTCTGAT
CGCAGAGTATTTCGAACATGTTGAGGAAGCGGTGTGGGCAGTTGAGACTTTAATTGCGAGCGGTAAACCG
GTTGCAGCAACCATGTGCATCGGCCCTGAGGGTGATTTGCATGGCGTTCCGCCGGGTGAGTGTGCGGTGC
GCCTGGTTAAAGCCGGCGCGTCTATCATTGGCGTGAATTGCCACTTTGATCCGACCATCAGCCTGAAAAC
CGTCAAACTGATGAAAGAGGGTTTGGAAGCCGCTCGCCTGA
